>Addgene plasmid #146540 | pEYFP-N1-HsSmg5-del847-1017-siRNAres_I | depositor full sequence | sequence record 288986 | Full Sequence
TAGTTATTAATAGTAATCAATTACGGGGTCATTAGTTCATAGCCCATATATGGAGTTCCGCGTTACATAA
CTTACGGTAAATGGCCCGCCTGGCTGACCGCCCAACGACCCCCGCCCATTGACGTCAATAATGACGTATG
TTCCCATAGTAACGCCAATAGGGACTTTCCATTGACGTCAATGGGTGGAGTATTTACGGTAAACTGCCCA
CTTGGCAGTACATCAAGTGTATCATATGCCAAGTACGCCCCCTATTGACGTCAATGACGGTAAATGGCCC
GCCTGGCATTATGCCCAGTACATGACCTTATGGGACTTTCCTACTTGGCAGTACATCTACGTATTAGTCA
TCGCTATTACCATGGTGATGCGGTTTTGGCAGTACATCAATGGGCGTGGATAGCGGTTTGACTCACGGGG
ATTTCCAAGTCTCCACCCCATTGACGTCAATGGGAGTTTGTTTTGGCACCAAAATCAACGGGACTTTCCA
AAATGTCGTAACAACTCCGCCCCATTGACGCAAATGGGCGGTAGGCGTGTACGGTGGGAGGTCTATATAA
GCAGAGCTGGTTTAGTGAACCGTCAGATCCGCTAGCGCTACCGGACTCAGATCTCGAGCTCAAGCTTCGA
ATTCGCAACATGAGCCAAGGCCCCCCCACAGGGGAGAGCAGCGAGCCCGAAGCAAAAGTCCTCCACACTA
AGCGGCTTTACCGGGCTGTGGTGGAGGCTGTGCATCGACTTGACCTCATCCTTTGCAACAAAACTGCTTA
TCAAGAAGTATTCAAACCAGAAAACATTAGCCTGAGGAACAAGCTGCGTGAGCTCTGCGTCAAGCTTATG
TTCCTGCACCCAGTGGACTATGGGAGAAAGGCTGAGGAGCTGCTGTGGAGAAGGGTATACTATGAAGTTA
TCCAGCTTATCAAGACTAACAAAAAGCACATCCACAGCCGGAGCACTTTGGAATGTGCCTACAGGACGCA
CCTGGTTGCTGGTATTGGCTTCTACCAGCATCTCCTTCTCTATATCCAGTCCCACTACCAGCTGGAACTG
CAGTGCTGCATCGACTGGACCCATGTCACTGACCCCCTCATAGGATGCAAGAAGCCAGTGTCTGCCTCAG
GGAAGGAGATGGATTGGGCACAGATGGCATGTCACCGATGTCTGGTGTATCTGGGGGATTTGTCCCGATA
TCAGAATGAATTAGCTGGCGTAGATACCGAGCTGCTAGCCGAGAGATTTTACTACCAAGCCCTGTCAGTA
GCTCCTCAGATTGGAATGCCCTTCAATCAGCTGGGCACCCTGGCAGGCAGCAAGTACTATAATGTGGAAG
CCATGTATTGCTACCTGCGCTGCATCCAGTCAGAAGTGTCCTTTGAGGGAGCCTATGGGAACCTCAAGCG
GCTGTATGACAAGGCAGCCAAAATGTACCACCAACTGAAGAAGTGTGAGACTCGGAAACTGTCTCCTGGC
AAAAAGCGATGTAAAGACATTAAAAGGTTGCTAGTGAACTTTATGTATCTGCAAAGCCTCCTACAGCCCA
AAAGCAGCTCCGTGGACTCAGAGCTGACCTCACTTTGCCAGTCAGTCCTGGAGGACTTCAACCTCTGCCT
CTTCTACCCGCCCTCCTCACCCAACCTCAGCCTGGCCAGTGAGGATGAGGAGGAGTATGAGAGTGGATAT
GCTTTCCTCCCGGACCTTCTCATCTTTCAAATGGTCATCATCCGCCTTATGTGTGTGCACAGCTTGGAGA
GAGCAGGATCCAAGCAGTACAGTGCAGCCATTGCCTTCACCCTGGCCCTCTTTTCCCACCTCGTCAATCA
TGTCAACATACGGCTGCAGGCTGAGCTGGAAGAGGGCGAGAATCCCGTCCCGGCATTCCAGAGTGATGGC
ACAGATGAACCAGAGTCCAAGGAACCTGTGGAGAAAGAGGAGGAGCCAGATCCTGAGCCTCCTCCTGTAA
CACCCCAAGTGGGTGAGGGCAGAAAGAGCCGTAAGTTCTCTCGCCTCTCCTGTCTCCGCCGTCGCCGCCA
CCCACCCAAAGTTGGTGATGACAGTGACCTGAGTGAAGGCTTTGAATCGGACTCAAGCCATGACTCAGCC
CGGGCCAGTGAGGGCTCAGACAGTGGCTCTGACAAGAGTCTTGAAGGTGGGGGAACGGCCTTTGATGCTG
AAACGGACTCGGAAATGAATAGCCAGGAGTCCCGATCAGACTTGGAAGATATGGAGGAAGAGGAGGGGAC
ACGGTCACCAACCCTGGAGCCCCCTCGGGGCAGATCAGAGGCTCCCGATTCCCTCAATGGCCCACTGGGC
CCCAGTGAGGCTAGCATTGCCAGCAATCTACAAGCCATGTCCACCCAGATGTTCCAGACTAAGCGCTGCT
TCCGACTGGCCCCCACCTTTAGCAACCTGCTCCTCCAGCCCACCACCAACCCTCATACCTCGGCCAGCCA
CAGGCCTTGCGTCAATGGGGATGTAGACAAGCCTTCAGAGCCAGCCTCTGAGGAGGGCTCTGAGTCGGAG
GGGAGTGAGTCCAGTGGACGCTCCTGTCGGAATGAGCGCAGCATCCAGGAGAAGCTTCAGGTCCTGATGG
CCGAAGGTCTGCTTCCTGCTGTGAAGGTATTTCTAGATTGGCTGCGGACCAACCCCGACCTCATCATCGT
GTGTGCGCAGAGCTCTCAAAGTCTGTGGAACCGCCTGTCTGTGTTGCTGAATCTGTTGCCTGCTGCTGGT
GAACTCCAGGAGTCTGGCCTGGCCTTGTGTCCTGAGGTCCAAGATCTTCTTGAAGGTTGTGAACTGCCTG
ACCTCCCCTCTAGCCTTCTGCTCCCAGAGGACATGGCTCTTCGTAACCTGCCCCCGCTCCGAGCTGCCCA
CAGACGCTTTAACTTTGACACGGATCGGCCCCTGCTCAGCACCTTAGAGGAGTCAGTGGTGCGCATCTGC
TGCATCCGCAGCTTTGGTCATTTCATCGCCCGCCTGCAAGGCAGCATCCTGCAGTTCAACCCAGAGGTTG
GCATCTTCGTCAGCATTGCCCAGTCTGAGCAGGAGAGCCTGCTGCAGCAGGCCCAGGCACAGTTCCGAAT
GGCACAGGAGGAAGCTCGTCGGAACAGGCTCATGAGAGACATGGCTCAGCTACGACTTCAGCTCGAAGTG
TCTCAGCTGGAGGGCAGCCTGCAGCAGACGCGTCCACCGGTCGCCACCATGGTGAGCAAGGGCGAGGAGC
TGTTCACCGGGGTGGTGCCCATCCTGGTCGAGCTGGACGGCGACGTAAACGGCCACAAGTTCAGCGTGTC
CGGCGAGGGCGAGGGCGATGCCACCTACGGCAAGCTGACCCTGAAGTTCATCTGCACCACCGGCAAGCTG
CCCGTGCCCTGGCCCACCCTCGTGACCACCTTCGGCTACGGCCTGCAGTGCTTCGCCCGCTACCCCGACC
ACATGAAGCAGCACGACTTCTTCAAGTCCGCCATGCCCGAAGGCTACGTCCAGGAGCGCACCATCTTCTT
CAAGGACGACGGCAACTACAAGACCCGCGCCGAGGTGAAGTTCGAGGGCGACACCCTGGTGAACCGCATC
GAGCTGAAGGGCATCGACTTCAAGGAGGACGGCAACATCCTGGGGCACAAGCTGGAGTACAACTACAACA
GCCACAACGTCTATATCATGGCCGACAAGCAGAAGAACGGCATCAAGGTGAACTTCAAGATCCGCCACAA
CATCGAGGACGGCAGCGTGCAGCTCGCCGACCACTACCAGCAGAACACCCCCATCGGCGACGGCCCCGTG
CTGCTGCCCGACAACCACTACCTGAGCTACCAGTCCGCCCTGAGCAAAGACCCCAACGAGAAGCGCGATC
ACATGGTCCTGCTGGAGTTCGTGACCGCCGCCGGGATCACTCTCGGCATGGACGAGCTGTACAAGTAAAG
CGGCCGCGACTCTAGATCATAATCAGCCATACCACATTTGTAGAGGTTTTACTTGCTTTAAAAAACCTCC
CACACCTCCCCCTGAACCTGAAACATAAAATGAATGCAATTGTTGTTGTTAACTTGTTTATTGCAGCTTA
TAATGGTTACAAATAAAGCAATAGCATCACAAATTTCACAAATAAAGCATTTTTTTCACTGCATTCTAGT
TGTGGTTTGTCCAAACTCATCAATGTATCTTAAGGCGTAAATTGTAAGCGTTAATATTTTGTTAAAATTC
GCGTTAAATTTTTGTTAAATCAGCTCATTTTTTAACCAATAGGCCGAAATCGGCAAAATCCCTTATAAAT
CAAAAGAATAGACCGAGATAGGGT
[37 nt withheld, positions 4295-4331]
AAAGAACGTGGACTCCAACGTCAAAGG
[49 nt withheld, positions 4359-4407]
T
[91 nt withheld, positions 4409-4499]
G
[124 nt withheld, positions 4501-4624]
CAGGTGGCACTTTTCGGGGAAATGTGCGCGGAACCCCTATTTGTTTATTTTTCTAAATACATTCAAATAT
GTATCCGCTCATGAGACAATAACCCTGATAAATGCTTCAATAATATTGAAAAAGGAAGAGTCCTGAGGCG
GAAAGAACCAGCTGTGGAATGTGTGTCAGTTAGGGTGTGGAAAGTCCCCAGGCTCCCCAGCAGGCAGAAG
TATGCAAAGCATGCATCTCAATTAGTCAGCAACCAGGTGTGGAAAGTCCCCAGGCTCCCCAGCAGGCAGA
AGTATGCAAAGCATGCATCTCAATTAGTCAGCAACCATAGTCCCGCCCCTAACTCCGCCCATCCCGCCCC
TAACTCCGCCCAGTTCCGCCCATTCTCCGCCCCATGGCTGACTAATTTTTTTTATTTATGCAGAGGCCGA
GGCCGCCTCGGCCTCTGAGCTATTCCAGAAGTAGTGAGGAGGCTTTTTTGGAGGCCTAGGCTTTTGCAAA
GATCGATCAAGAGACAGGATGAGGATCGTTTCGCATGATTGAACAAGATGGATTGCACGCAGGTTCTCCG
GCCGCTTGGGTGGAGAGGCTATTCGGCTATGACTGGGCACAACAGACAATCGGCTGCTCTGATGCCGCCG
TGTTCCGGCTGTCAGCGCAGGGGCGCCCGGTTCTTTTTGTCAAGACCGACCTGTCCGGTGCCCTGAATGA
ACTGCAAGACGAGGCAGCGCGGCTATCGTGGCTGGCCACGACGGGCGTTCCTTGCGCAGCTGTGCTCGAC
GTTGTCACTGAAGCGGGAAGGGACTGGCTGCTATTGGGCGAAGTGCCGGGGCAGGATCTCCTGTCATCTC
ACCTTGCTCCTGCCGAGAAAGTATCCATCATGGCTGATGCAATGCGGCGGCTGCATACGCTTGATCCGGC
TACCTGCCCATTCGACCACCAAGCGAAACATCGCATCGAGCGAGCACGTACTCGGATGGAAGCCGGTCTT
GTCGATCAGGATGATCTGGACGAAGAGCATCAGGGGCTCGCGCCAGCCGAACTGTTCGCCAGGCTCAAGG
CGAGCATGCCCGACGGCGAGGATCTCGTCGTGACCCATGGCGATGCCTGCTTGCCGAATATCATGGTGGA
AAATGGCCGCTTTTCTGGATTCATCGACTGTGGCCGGCTGGGTGTGGCGGACCGCTATCAGGACATAGCG
TTGGCTACCCGTGATATTGCTGAAGAGCTTGGCGGCGAATGGGCTGACCGCTTCCTCGTGCTTTACGGTA
TCGCCGCTCCCGATTCGCAGCGCATCGCCTTCTATCGCCTTCTTGACGAGTTCTTCTGAGCGGGACTCTG
GGGTTCGAAATGACCGACCAAGCGACGCCCAACCTGCCATCACGAGATTTCGATTCCACCGCCGCCTTCT
ATGAAAGGTTGGGCTTCGGAATCGTTTTCCGGGACGCCGGCTGGATGATCCTCCAGCGCGGGGATCTCAT
GCTGGAGTTCTTCGCCCACCCTAGGGGGAGGCTAACTGAAACACGGAAGGAGACAATACCGGAAGGAACC
CGCGCTATGACGGCAATAAAAAGACAGAATAAAACGCACGGTGTTGGGTCGTTTGTTCATAAACGCGGGG
TTCGGTCCCAGGGCTGGCACTCTGTCGATACCCCACCGAGACCCCATTGGGGCCAATACGCCCGCGTTTC
TTCCTTTTCCCCACCCCACCCCCCAAGTTCGGGTGAAGGCCCAGGGCTCGCAGCCAACGTCGGGGCGGCA
GGCCCTGCCATAGCCTCAGGTTACTCATATATACTTTAGATTGATTTAAAACTTCATTTTTAATTTAAAA
GGATCTAGGTGAAGATCCTTTTTGATAATCTCATGACCAAAATCCCTTAACGTGAGTTTTCGTTCCACTG
AGCGTCAGACCCCGTAGAAAAGATCAAAGGATCTTCTTGAGATCCTTTTTTTCTGCGCGTAATCTGCTGC
TTGCAAACAAAAAAACCACCGCTACCAGCGGTGGTTTGTTTGCCGGATCAAGAGCTACCAACTCTTTTTC
CGAAGGTAACTGGCTTCAGCAGAGCGCAGATACCAAATACTGTCCTTCTAGTGTAGCCGTAGTTAGGCCA
CCACTTCAAGAACTCTGTAGCACCGCCTACATACCTCGCTCTGCTAATCCTGTTACCAGTGGCTGCTGCC
AGTGGCGATAAGTCGTGTCTTACCGGGTTGGACTCAAGACGATAGTTACCGGATAAGGCGCAGCGGTCGG
GCTGAACGGGGGGTTCGTGCACACAGCCCAGCTTGGAGCGAACGACCTACACCGAACTGAGATACCTACA
GCGTGAGCTATGAGAAAGCGCCACGCTTCCCGAAGGGAGAAAGGCGGACAGGTATCCGGTAAGCGGCAGG
GTCGGAACAGGAGAGCGCACGAGGGAGCTTCCAGGGGGAAACGCCTGGTATCTTTATAGTCCTGTCGGGT
TTCGCCACCTCTGACTTGAGCGTCGATTTTTGTGATGCTCGTCAGGGGGGCGGAGCCTATGGAAAAACGC
CAGCAACGCGGCCTTTTTACGGTTCCTGGCCTTTTGCTGGCCTTTTGCTCACATGTTCTTTCCTGCGTTA
TCCCCTGATTCTGTGGATAACCGTATTACCGCCATGCAT
Features (pLannotate 1.2.2; 15 found; start..end, strand, type, name):
     61..364     +  enhancer       CMV enhancer: human cytomegalovirus immediate early enhancer
    365..568     +  promoter       CMV promoter: human cytomegalovirus (CMV) immediate early promoter
    591..634     +  misc_feature   MCS (fragment): multiple cloning site
    640..3177    +  CDS            SMG5 (fragment): SMG5_HUMAN - Also known as EST1B, KIAA1089. Experimental evidence at protein level: Swiss-Prot protein existence level 1. Plays a role in nonsense-mediated mRNA decay. Does not have RNase activity by itself. Promotes dephosphorylation of UPF1. Together with SMG7 is thought to provide a link to the mRNA degradation machinery involving exonucleolytic pathways, and to serve as an adapter for UPF1 to protein phosphatase 2A (PP2A), thereby triggering UPF1 dephosphorylation. Necessary for TERT activity. From Homo sapiens (Human).
   3199..3918    +  CDS            EYFP: enhanced YFP mammalian codon-optimized
   3935..4018    +  CDS            large T antigen (fragment): large T antigen from SV40 (simian virus 40)
   4041..4162    +  polyA_signal   SV40 poly(A) signal: SV40 polyadenylation signal
   4196..4624    -  rep_origin     f1 ori (sequence partly withheld): f1 bacteriophage origin of replication; arrow indicates direction of (+) strand synthesis
   4651..4755    +  promoter       AmpR promoter: bla
   4757..5114    +  promoter       SV40 promoter: SV40 enhancer and early promoter
   5149..5943    +  CDS            NeoR/KanR: aminoglycoside phosphotransferase from Tn5; aph(3')-II (or nptII); confers resistance to neomycin, kanamycin, and G418 (Geneticin®)
   5964..6116    +  CDS            ble (fragment): BLE_KLEPN - Experimental evidence at protein level: Swiss-Prot protein existence level 1. Binding protein with a strong affinity to the bleomycin family of antibiotics. Binds to CL990; an antimitotic-antibiotic compound. From Klebsiella pneumoniae.
   6175..6222    +  polyA_signal   HSV TK poly(A) signal: herpes simplex virus thymidine kinase polyadenylation signal (Cole and Stacy, 1985)
   6313..6329    -  polyA_signal   bGH poly(A) signal (fragment): bovine growth hormone polyadenylation signal
   6551..7139    +  rep_origin     ori: high-copy-number ColE1/pMB1/pBR322/pUC origin of replication
