[The description below was written by a language model from this plasmid's Addgene catalogue record and pLannotate feature annotations shown in this document.]
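Description:
pEYFP-N1-HsSmg5-del847-1017-siRNAres_I is a 7,253 nt mammalian expression plasmid. The catalogue lists its backbone as unknown, but the name and the annotated features match a pEYFP-N1-type vector. It is propagated in E. coli from a high-copy ColE1/pUC origin and selected with kanamycin. The NeoR/KanR (Tn5 aminoglycoside phosphotransferase) gene is driven by tandem bacterial (bla) and SV40 early promoters and ends in an HSV TK polyadenylation signal, so the same marker can also confer G418 resistance in mammalian cells. An f1 origin is also present. The short hits to ble, bGH poly(A) and SV40 large T antigen are fragmentary annotations that appear to be backbone remnants rather than functional units.

The payload is a human SMG5 coding sequence placed downstream of the CMV immediate-early enhancer and promoter. It is followed by a codon-optimised EYFP coding sequence and the SV40 poly(A) signal, an arrangement consistent with a C-terminal EYFP fusion. As the name indicates, the insert lacks residues 847–1017, the C-terminal portion of the protein, and is described as siRNA-resistant. The record does not say which changes confer this resistance. Relative to the NCBI reference, the depositor notes three non-silent substitutions (K85R, L327P, C362R) and one silent change. SMG5 acts in nonsense-mediated mRNA decay, where together with SMG7 it promotes UPF1 dephosphorylation and links UPF1 to the degradation machinery. A fluorescently tagged, siRNA-resistant deletion mutant would suit localisation studies or complementation after knockdown of endogenous SMG5, although the record states only mammalian expression as the purpose. The depositor sequence may be theoretical or based on Sanger reads.
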