Addgene plasmid #146540: pEYFP-N1-HsSmg5-del847-1017-siRNAres_I
Purpose: Mammalian Expression of HsSmg5-del847-1017-siRNAres
Depositing lab: Elisa Izaurralde. Depositing organization: Max Planck Institute for Developmental Biology.
Backbone
  Vector backbone: Unknown
  Vector type: Mammalian Expression
Growth in bacteria
  Bacterial resistance: Kanamycin, 50 μg/mL
  Growth temperature: 37°C
  Growth strain: DH5alpha
  Copy number: High Copy
Gene/Insert
  Gene/Insert name: HsSmg5-del847-1017-siRNAres
  Species: H. sapiens (human)
  Mutation: three non silent mutation A254G (K85R), T980C (L327P), T1084C (C362R) and one silent mutation, compared to the sequence given by NCBI: NM_015327.2
  Entrez Gene: SMG5 (a.k.a. EST1B, LPTS-RP1, LPTSRP1, SMG-5)
  Cloning method: Unknown
Terms and licenses: Academic/Nonprofit Terms; Industry Terms: Not Available to Industry
Depositor comments: Plasmids from this collection were made available to the research community and donated after the lab closed. Please note that the sequence provided by the depositing laboratory may be theoretical/predicted or based on Sanger sequencing results. There may be discrepancies between sequencing results obtained by Addgene and the depositor sequence. If an Addgene verified sequence is not available, please contact before placing your order to request that our lab fully sequence the plasmid.
How to cite: pEYFP-N1-HsSmg5-del847-1017-siRNAres_I was a gift from Elisa Izaurralde (Addgene plasmid # 146540 ; http://n2t.net/addgene:146540 ; RRID:Addgene_146540)
